Addgene plasmid #81811: pDONR223_PPP6C_WT
Purpose: Gateway Donor vector containing PPP6C , part of the Target Accelerator Plasmid Collection.
Depositing lab: Jesse Boehm & William Hahn & David Root. Depositing organization: Broad Institute. Publication: Systematic Functional Interrogation of Rare Cancer Variants Identifies Oncogenic Alleles. Kim E, Ilic N, Shrestha Y, Zou L, Kamburov A, Zhu C, Yang X, Lubonja R, Tran N, Nguyen C, Lawrence MS, Piccioni F, Bagul M, Doench JG, Chouinard CR, Wu X, Hogstrom L, Natoli T, Tamayo P, Horn H, Corsello SM, Lage K, Root DE, Subramanian A, Golub TR, Getz G, Boehm JS, Hahn WC. Cancer Discov. 2016 Jul;6(7):714-26. doi: 10.1158/2159-8290.CD-16-0160. Epub 2016 May 4. PubMed 27147599.
Backbone
  Vector backbone: pDONR223
  Backbone manufacturer: Invitrogen
  Backbone size w/o insert (bp): 2790
  Vector type: Gateway Entry vector
Growth in bacteria
  Bacterial resistance: Spectinomycin, 50 μg/mL
  Growth temperature: 37°C
  Growth strain: DH5alpha
  Copy number: High Copy
Gene/Insert
  Gene/Insert name: PPP6C (alt name: NM_002721.4)
  Species: H. sapiens (human)
  Mutation: WT
  Entrez Gene: PPP6C (a.k.a. PP6, PP6C)
  Promoter: None
  Cloning method: Gateway Cloning
  Sequencing primers: 5′ M13pUC-fwd; 3′ M13-Rev
Terms and licenses: Academic/Nonprofit Terms; Industry Terms: Not Available to Industry
Depositor comments: Closed state: stop codon immediately follows insert
How to cite: pDONR223_PPP6C_WT was a gift from Jesse Boehm & William Hahn & David Root (Addgene plasmid # 81811 ; http://n2t.net/addgene:81811 ; RRID:Addgene_81811)
