[The description below was written by a language model from this plasmid's Addgene catalogue record and pLannotate feature annotations shown in this document.]
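Description:
pDONR223_PPP6C_WT is a Gateway entry clone built on the Invitrogen pDONR223 backbone, carrying the wild-type human PPP6C open reading frame (reference transcript NM_002721.4). It belongs to the Target Accelerator Plasmid Collection, a set of cancer-gene alleles assembled for systematic functional testing of variants. In that set, this clone is the wild-type version of PPP6C. The plasmid is maintained in E. coli at high copy from a ColE1/pUC-type origin. It is selected with spectinomycin through the aadA (SmR) aminoglycoside adenylyltransferase gene, which lies downstream of a fragment of a class 1 integron Pc promoter. The full sequenced record is about 3.7 kb.

The PPP6C coding sequence encodes the catalytic subunit of protein phosphatase 6, an enzyme linked to cell cycle progression, control of cyclin D1, mitotic spindle positioning and IL-1 pathway signalling. The ORF sits between two attL recombination sites. The automated annotation labels both as attL3-type variants, in opposite orientations. These sites allow the ORF to be moved by an LR Clonase reaction into any compatible destination vector. The insert is in the "closed" configuration, meaning a stop codon immediately follows the ORF, so it will express native or N-terminally tagged protein but cannot be fused to C-terminal tags.

No promoter drives the insert in this vector, so it is a shuttle and archive clone rather than an expression construct. The rrnB T1 and T2 terminators upstream of the cassette insulate it from read-through transcription. A T7 promoter lies just beyond the distal attL site and points back towards the insert. The short lacI, lacZα and GmR fragments are backbone remnants with no functional role.
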