Features (pLannotate 1.2.2; 12 found; start..end, strand, type, name):
    121..213     +  CDS            lacI (fragment): lac repressor; lacI; The lac repressor binds to the lac operator to inhibit transcription in E. coli. This inhibition can be relieved by adding lactose or isopropyl-β-D-thiogalactopyranoside (IPTG).
    268..295     -  terminator     rrnB T2 terminator: transcription terminator T2 from the E. coli rrnB gene
    427..470     +  terminator     rrnB T1 terminator: Escherichia coli rrnB; transcription terminator T1 from the E. coli rrnB gene
    517..553     -  CDS            lacZα (fragment): LacZα fragment of β-galactosidase; lacZ fragment
    570..665     +  protein_bind   attL3: mutant version of attL; recombination site for the Gateway® LR reaction LR Clonase™
    671..1585    +  CDS            PPP6C: PPP6_HUMAN - Also known as PPP6. Experimental evidence at protein level: Swiss-Prot protein existence level 1. Catalytic subunit of protein phosphatase 6 (PP6) (PubMed:17079228, PubMed:29053956). PP6 is a component of a signaling pathway regulating cell cycle progression in response to IL2 receptor stimulation (PubMed:10227379). N-terminal domain restricts G1 to S phase progression in cancer cells, in part through control of cyclin D1 (PubMed:17568194). During mitosis, regulates spindle positioning (PubMed:27335426). Downregulates MAP3K7 kinase activation of the IL1 signaling pathway by dephos
   1593..1688    -  protein_bind   attL3: mutant version of attL; recombination site for the Gateway® LR reaction LR Clonase™
   1707..1725    -  promoter       T7 promoter: promoter for bacteriophage T7 RNA polymerase
   1915..1938    +  promoter       Pc promoter (fragment): intI1 (promoter lies within the coding sequence); class 1 integron promoter
   2114..2170    +  CDS            GmR (fragment): gentamycin acetyltransferase; aacC1; confers resistance to gentamycin
   2177..2968    +  CDS            SmR: aminoglycoside adenylyltransferase (Murphy, 1985); aadA; confers resistance to spectinomycin and streptomycin
   3061..3649    +  rep_origin     ori: high-copy-number ColE1/pMB1/pBR322/pUC origin of replication
>Addgene plasmid #81811 | pDONR223_PPP6C_WT | addgene full sequence | sequence record 169231 | Addgene NGS Result
CTTTCCTGCGTTATCCCCTGATTCTGTGGATAACCGTATTACCGCCTTTGAGTGAGCTGATACCGCTCGC
CGCAGCCGAACGACCGAGCGCAGCGAGTCAGTGAGCGAGGAAGCGGAAGAGCGCCCAATACGCAAACCGC
CTCTCCCCGCGCGTTGGCCGATTCATTAATGCAGCTGGCACGACAGGTTTCCCGACTGGAAAGCGGGCAG
TGAGCGCAACGCAATTAATACGCGTACCGCTAGCCAGGAAGAGTTTGTAGAAACGCAAAAAGGCCATCCG
TCAGGATGGCCTTCTGCTTAGTTTGATGCCTGGCAGTTTATGGCGGGCGTCCTGCCCGCCACCCTCCGGG
CCGTTGCTTCACAACGTTCAAATCCGCTCCCGGCGGATTTGTCCTACTCAGGAGAGCGTTCACCGACAAA
CAACAGATAAAACGAAAGGCCCAGTCTTCCGACTGAGCCTTTCGTTTTATTTGATGCCTGGCAGTTCCCT
ACTCTCGCGTTAACGCTAGCATGGATGTTTTCCCAGTCACGACGTTGTAAAACGACGGCCAGTCTTAAGC
TCGGGCCCCAAATAATGATTTTATTTTGACTGATAGTGACCTGTTCGTTGCAACAAATTGATGAGCAATG
CTTTTTTATAATGCCAACTTTGTACAAAAAAGTTGGCACCATGGCGCCGCTAGACCTGGACAAGTATGTG
GAAATAGCGCGGCTGTGCAAGTACCTGCCAGAGAACGACCTGAAGCGGCTATGTGACTACGTTTGTGACC
TCCTCTTAGAAGAGTCAAATGTTCAGCCAGTATCAACACCAGTAACAGTGTGTGGAGATATCCATGGACA
GTTTTATGACCTTTGTGAACTGTTCAGAACTGGAGGTCAGGTTCCTGACACAAACTACATATTTATGGGT
GATTTTGTAGACAGAGGTTACTATAGTTTGGAGACCTTCACTTACCTTCTTGCATTAAAGGCTAAATGGC
CTGATCGTATTACACTTTTGCGAGGAAATCATGAGAGTAGACAGATAACACAGGTCTATGGATTTTATGA
TGAGTGCCAAACCAAATATGGAAATGCTAATGCCTGGAGATACTGTACCAAAGTTTTTGACATGCTCACA
GTAGCAGCTTTAATAGATGAGCAGATTTTGTGTGTCCATGGTGGTTTATCTCCTGATATCAAAACACTGG
ATCAAATTCGAACCATCGAACGGAATCAGGAAATTCCTCATAAAGGAGCATTTTGTGATCTGGTTTGGTC
AGATCCTGAAGATGTGGATACCTGGGCTATCAGTCCCCGAGGAGCAGGTTGGCTTTTTGGAGCAAAGGTC
ACAAATGAGTTTGTTCATATCAACAACTTAAAACTCATCTGCAGAGCACATCAACTAGTGCACGAAGGCT
ATAAATTTATGTTTGATGAGAAGCTGGTGACAGTATGGTCTGCTCCTAATTACTGCTATCGTTGTGGAAA
TATTGCTTCGATCATGGTCTTCAAAGATGTAAATACAAGAGAACCAAAGTTATTCCGGGCAGTTCCAGAT
TCAGAACGTGTTATTCCTCCCAGAACGACAACGCCATATTTCCTTTGATTGCCAACTTTCTTGTACAAAG
TTGGCATTATAAGAAAGCATTGCTTATCAATTTGTTGCAACGAACAGGTCACTATCAGTCAAAATAAAAT
CATTATTTGCCATCCAGCTGATATCCCCTATAGTGAGTCGTATTACATGGTCATAGCTGTTTCCTGGCAG
CTCTGGCCCGTGTCTCAAAATCTCTGATGTTACATTGCACAAGATAAAAATATATCATCATGCCTCCTCT
AGACCAGCCAGGACAGAAATGCCTCGACTTCGCTGCTACCCAAGGTTGCCGGGTGACGCACACCGTGGAA
ACGGATGAAGGCACGAACCCAGTGGACATAAGCCTGTTCGGTTCGTAAGCTGTAATGCAAGTAGCGTATG
CGCTCACGCAACTGGTCCAGAACCTTGACCGAACGCAGCGGTGGTAACGGCGCAGTGGCGGTTTTCATGG
CTTGTTATGACTGTTTTTTTGGGGTACAGTCTATGCCTCGGGCATCCAAGCAGCAAGCGCGTTACGCCGT
GGGTCGATGTTTGATGTTATGGAGCAGCAACGATGTTACGCAGCAGGGCAGTCGCCCTAAAACAAAGTTA
AACATTATGAGGGAAGCGGTGATCGCCGAAGTATCGACTCAACTATCAGAGGTAGTTGGCGTCATCGAGC
GCCATCTCGAACCGACGTTGCTGGCCGTACATTTGTACGGCTCCGCAGTGGATGGCGGCCTGAAGCCACA
CAGTGATATTGATTTGCTGGTTACGGTGACCGTAAGGCTTGATGAAACAACGCGGCGAGCTTTGATCAAC
GACCTTTTGGAAACTTCGGCTTCCCCTGGAGAGAGCGAGATTCTCCGCGCTGTAGAAGTCACCATTGTTG
TGCACGACGACATCATTCCGTGGCGTTATCCAGCTAAGCGCGAACTGCAATTTGGAGAATGGCAGCGCAA
TGACATTCTTGCAGGTATCTTCGAGCCAGCCACGATCGACATTGATCTGGCTATCTTGCTGACAAAAGCA
AGAGAACATAGCGTTGCCTTGGTAGGTCCAGCGGCGGAGGAACTCTTTGATCCGGTTCCTGAACAGGATC
TATTTGAGGCGCTAAATGAAACCTTAACGCTATGGAACTCGCCGCCCGACTGGGCTGGCGATGAGCGAAA
TGTAGTGCTTACGTTGTCCCGCATTTGGTACAGCGCAGTAACCGGCAAAATCGCGCCGAAGGATGTCGCT
GCCGACTGGGCAATGGAGCGCCTGCCGGCCCAGTATCAGCCCGTCATACTTGAAGCTAGACAGGCTTATC
TTGGACAAGAAGAAGATCGCTTGGCCTCGCGCGCAGATCAGTTGGAAGAATTTGTCCACTACGTGAAAGG
CGAGATCACCAAGGTAGTCGGCAAATAACCCTCGAGCCACCCATGACCAAAATCCCTTAACGTGAGTTAC
GCGTCGTTCCACTGAGCGTCAGACCCCGTAGAAAAGATCAAAGGATCTTCTTGAGATCCTTTTTTTCTGC
GCGTAATCTGCTGCTTGCAAACAAAAAAACCACCGCTACCAGCGGTGGTTTGTTTGCCGGATCAAGAGCT
ACCAACTCTTTTTCCGAAGGTAACTGGCTTCAGCAGAGCGCAGATACCAAATACTGTTCTTCTAGTGTAG
CCGTAGTTAGGCCACCACTTCAAGAACTCTGTAGCACCGCCTACATACCTCGCTCTGCTAATCCTGTTAC
CAGTGGCTGCTGCCAGTGGCGATAAGTCGTGTCTTACCGGGTTGGACTCAAGACGATAGTTACCGGATAA
GGCGCAGCGGTCGGGCTGAACGGGGGGTTCGTGCACACAGCCCAGCTTGGAGCGAACGACCTACACCGAA
CTGAGATACCTACAGCGTGAGCTATGAGAAAGCGCCACGCTTCCCGAAGGGAGAAAGGCGGACAGGTATC
CGGTAAGCGGCAGGGTCGGAACAGGAGAGCGCACGAGGGAGCTTCCAGGGGGAAACGCCTGGTATCTTTA
TAGTCCTGTCGGGTTTCGCCACCTCTGACTTGAGCGTCGATTTTTGTGATGCTCGTCAGGGGGGCGGAGC
CTATGGAAAAACGCCAGCAACGCGGCCTTTTTACGGTTCCTGGCCTTTTGCTGGCCTTTTGCTCACATGT
T
