>Addgene plasmid #81811 | pDONR223_PPP6C_WT | depositor partial sequence | sequence record 155130 | Insert sequence
ATGGCGCCGCTAGACCTGGACAAGTATGTGGAAATAGCGCGGCTGTGCAAGTACCTGCCAGAGAACGACC
TGAAGCGGCTATGTGACTACGTTTGTGACCTCCTCTTAGAAGAGTCAAATGTTCAGCCAGTATCAACACC
AGTAACAGTGTGTGGAGATATCCATGGACAGTTTTATGACCTTTGTGAACTGTTCAGAACTGGAGGTCAG
GTTCCTGACACAAACTACATATTTATGGGTGATTTTGTAGACAGAGGTTACTATAGTTTGGAGACCTTCA
CTTACCTTCTTGCATTAAAGGCTAAATGGCCTGATCGTATTACACTTTTGCGAGGAAATCATGAGAGTAG
ACAGATAACACAGGTCTATGGATTTTATGATGAGTGCCAAACCAAATATGGAAATGCTAATGCCTGGAGA
TACTGTACCAAAGTTTTTGACATGCTCACAGTAGCAGCTTTAATAGATGAGCAGATTTTGTGTGTCCATG
GTGGTTTATCTCCTGATATCAAAACACTGGATCAAATTCGAACCATCGAACGGAATCAGGAAATTCCTCA
TAAAGGAGCATTTTGTGATCTGGTTTGGTCAGATCCTGAAGATGTGGATACCTGGGCTATCAGTCCCCGA
GGAGCAGGTTGGCTTTTTGGAGCAAAGGTCACAAATGAGTTTGTTCATATCAACAACTTAAAACTCATCT
GCAGAGCACATCAACTAGTGCACGAAGGCTATAAATTTATGTTTGATGAGAAGCTGGTGACAGTATGGTC
TGCTCCTAATTACTGCTATCGTTGTGGAAATATTGCTTCGATCATGGTCTTCAAAGATGTAAATACAAGA
GAACCAAAGTTATTCCGGGCAGTTCCAGATTCAGAACGTGTTATTCCTCCCAGAACGACAACGCCATATT
TCCTT
