>Addgene plasmid #81811 | pDONR223_PPP6C_WT | addgene partial sequence | sequence record 160794 | M13-F20 5'-TGTAAAACGACGGCCAGT-3'
TTTTATTTTGACTGATAGTGACCTGTTCGTTGCAACAAATTGATGAGCAATGCTTTTTTATAATGCCAAC
TTTGTACAAAAAAGTTGGCACCATGGCGCCGCTAGACCTGGACAAGTATGTGGAAATAGCGCGGCTGTGC
AAGTACCTGCCAGAGAACGACCTGAAGCGGCTATGTGACTACGTTTGTGACCTCCTCTTAGAAGAGTCAA
ATGTTCAGCCAGTATCAACACCAGTAACAGTGTGTGGAGATATCCATGGACAGTTTTATGACCTTTGTGA
ACTGTTCAGAACTGGAGGTCAGGTTCCTGACACAAACTACATATTTATGGGTGATTTTGTAGACAGAGGT
TACTATAGTTTGGAGACCTTCACTTACCTTCTTGCATTAAAGGCTAAATGGCCTGATCGTATTACACTTT
TGCGAGGAAATCATGAGAGTAGACAGATAACACAGGTCTATGGATTTTATGATGAGTGCCAAACCAAATA
TGGAAATGCTAATGCCTGGAGATACTGTACCAAAGTTTTTGACATGCTCACAGTAGCAGCTTTAATAGAT
GAGCAGATTTTGTGTGTCCATGGTGGTTTATCTCCTGATATCAAAACACTGGATCAAATTCGAACCATCG
AACGGAATCAGGAAATTCCTCATAAAGGAGCATTTTGTGATCTGGTTTGGTCAGATCCTGAAGATGTGGA
TACCTGGGCTATCAGTCCCCGAGGAGCAGGTTGGCTTTTTGGAGCAAAGGTCACAAATGAGTTTGTTCAT
ATCAACAACTTAAAACTCATCTGCAGAGCACATCAACTAGTGCACGAAGGCTATAAATTTATGTTTGATG
AGAAGCTGGTGACAGTATGGTCTGCTCCTAATTACTGCTATCGTTGTGGAAATATTGCTTCGATCATGGT
CTTCAAAGATGTAAATACAAGAGAACCAAAGTTATTCCGGGCAGTTCCAGATTCAGAACGTGTTATTCCT
CCCAGAACGACAACGCCATATTTCCTTTGATTGCCAACTTTCTTG
